>Addgene plasmid #144898 | TFORF3422 | addgene full sequence | sequence record 404477 | Addgene NGS Result
TTAATGTAGTCTTATGCAATACTCTTGTAGTCTTGCAACATGGTAACGATGAGTTAGCAACATGCCTTAC
AAGGAGAGAAAAAGCACCGTGCATGCCGATTGGTGGAAGTAAGGTGGTACGATCGTGCCTTATTAGGAAG
GCAACAGACGGGTCTGACATGGATTGGACGAACCACTGAATTGCCGCATTGCAGAGATATTGTATTTAAG
TGCCTAGCTCGATACATAAACGGGTCTCTCTGGTTAGACCAGATCTGAGCCTGGGAGCTCTCTGGCTAAC
TAGGGAACCCACTGCTTAAGCCTCAATAAAGCTTGCCTTGAGTGCTTCAAGTAGTGTGTGCCCGTCTGTT
GTGTGACTCTGGTAACTAGAGATCCCTCAGACCCTTTTAGTCAGTGTGGAAAATCTCTAGCAGTGGCGCC
CGAACAGGGACTTGAAAGCGAAAGGGAAACCAGAGGAGCTCTCTCGACGCAGGACTCGGCTTGCTGAAGC
GCGCACGGCAAGAGGCGAGGGGCGGCGACTGGTGAGTACGCCAAAAATTTTGACTAGCGGAGGCTAGAAG
GAGAGAGATGGGTGCGAGAGCGTCAGTATTAAGCGGGGGAGAATTAGATCGCGATGGGAAAAAATTCGGT
TAAGGCCAGGGGGAAAGAAAAAATATAAATTAAAACATATAGTATGGGCAAGCAGGGAGCTAGAACGATT
CGCAGTTAATCCTGGCCTGTTAGAAACATCAGAAGGCTGTAGACAAATACTGGGACAGCTACAACCATCC
CTTCAGACAGGATCAGAAGAACTTAGATCATTATATAATACAGTAGCAACCCTCTATTGTGTGCATCAAA
GGATAGAGATAAAAGACACCAAGGAAGCTTTAGACAAGATAGAGGAAGAGCAAAACAAAAGTAAGACCAC
CGCACAGCAAGCGGCCGCTGATCTTCAGACCTGGAGGAGGAGATATGAGGGACAATTGGAGAAGTGAATT
ATATAAATATAAAGTAGTAAAAATTGAACCATTAGGAGTAGCACCCACCAAGGCAAAGAGAAGAGTGGTG
CAGAGAGAAAAAAGAGCAGTGGGAATAGGAGCTTTGTTCCTTGGGTTCTTGGGAGCAGCAGGAAGCACTA
TGGGCGCAGCGTCAATGACGCTGACGGTACAGGCCAGACAATTATTGTCTGGTATAGTGCAGCAGCAGAA
CAATTTGCTGAGGGCTATTGAGGCGCAACAGCATCTGTTGCAACTCACAGTCTGGGGCATCAAGCAGCTC
CAGGCAAGAATCCTGGCTGTGGAAAGATACCTAAAGGATCAACAGCTCCTGGGGATTTGGGGTTGCTCTG
GAAAACTCATTTGCACCACTGCTGTGCCTTGGAATGCTAGTTGGAGTAATAAATCTCTGGAACAGATTTG
GAATCACACGACCTGGATGGAGTGGGACAGAGAAATTAACAATTACACAAGCTTAATACACTCCTTAATT
GAAGAATCGCAAAACCAGCAAGAAAAGAATGAACAAGAATTATTGGAATTAGATAAATGGGCAAGTTTGT
GGAATTGGTTTAACATAACAAATTGGCTGTGGTATATAAAATTATTCATAATGATAGTAGGAGGCTTGGT
AGGTTTAAGAATAGTTTTTGCTGTACTTTCTATAGTGAATAGAGTTAGGCAGGGATATTCACCATTATCG
TTTCAGACCCACCTCCCAACCCCGAGGGGACCCATGCATTGCATCTCAATTAGTCAGCAACCAGGTGTGG
AAAGTCCCCAGGCTCCCCAGCAGGCAGAAGTATGCAAAGCATGCGTCTCAATTAGTCAGCAACCATAGTC
CCGCCCCTAACTCCGCCCATCCCGCCCCTAACTCCGCCCAGTTCCGCCCATTCTCCGCCCCATGGCTGAC
TAATTTTTTTTATTTATGCAGAGGCCGAGGCCGCCTCGGCCTCTGAGCTATTCCAGAAGTAGTGAGGAGG
CTTTTTTGGAGGCCTAGGCTTTTGCAAAAAGCTTTCTAGAGGTACCACCGGAGCTTACCATGACCGAGTA
CAAGCCCACGGTGCGCCTCGCCACCCGCGACGACGTCCCCAGGGCCGTACGCACCCTCGCCGCCGCGTTC
GCCGACTACCCCGCCACGCGCCACACCGTCGATCCGGACCGCCACATCGAGCGGGTCACCGAGCTGCAAG
AACTCTTCCTCACGCGCGTCGGGCTCGACATCGGCAAGGTGTGGGTCGCGGACGACGGCGCCGCCGTGGC
GGTCTGGACCACGCCGGAGAGCGTCGAAGCGGGGGCGGTGTTCGCCGAGATCGGCCCGCGCATGGCCGAG
TTGAGCGGTTCCCGGCTGGCCGCGCAGCAACAGATGGAAGGCCTCCTGGCGCCGCACCGGCCCAAGGAGC
CCGCGTGGTTCCTGGCCACCGTCGGCGTCTCGCCCGACCACCAGGGCAAGGGTCTGGGCAGCGCCGTCGT
GCTCCCCGGAGTGGAGGCGGCCGAGCGCGCCGGGGTGCCCGCCTTCCTGGAGACCTCCGCGCCCCGCAAC
CTCCCCTTCTACGAGCGGCTCGGCTTCACCGTCACCGCCGACGTCGAGGTGCCCGAAGGACCGCGCACCT
GGTGCATGACCCGCAAGCCCGGTGCCAGTTAACGAATTCTAGATCTTGAGACAAATGGCAGTATTCATCC
ACAATTTTAAAAGAAAAGGGGGGATTGGGGGGTACAGTGCAGGGGAAAGAATAGTAGACATAATAGCAAC
AGACATACAAACTAAAGAATTACAAAAACAAATTACAAAAATTCAAAATTTTCGGGTTTATTACAGGGAC
AGCAGAGATCCACTTTGGCGCCGGCTCGAGGCCTGCAGGTGCAAAGATGGATAAAGTTTTAAACAGAGAG
GAATCTTTGCAGCTAATGGACCTTCTAGGTCTTGAAAGGAGTGGGAATTGGCTCCGGTGCCCGTCAGTGG
GCAGAGCGCACATCGCCCACAGTCCCCGAGAAGTTGGGGGGAGGGGTCGGCAATTGAACCGGTGCCTAGA
GAAGGTGGCGCGGGGTAAACTGGGAAAGTGATGTCGTGTACTGGCTCCGCCTTTTTCCCGAGGGTGGGGG
AGAACCGTATATAAGTGCAGTAGTCGCCGTGAACGTTCTTTTTCGCAACGGGTTTGCCGCCAGAACACAG
GTAAGTGCCGTGTGTGGTTCCCGCGGGCCTGGCCTCTTTACGGGTTATGGCCCTTGCGTGCCTTGAATTA
CTTCCACCTGGCTGCAGTACGTGATTCTTGATCCCGAGCTTCGGGTTGGAAGTGGGTGGGAGAGTTCGAG
GCCTTGCGCTTAAGGAGCCCCTTCGCCTCGTGCTTGAGTTGAGGCCTGGCCTGGGCGCTGGGGCCGCCGC
GTGCGAATCTGGTGGCACCTTCGCGCCTGTCTCGCTGCTTTCGATAAGTCTCTAGCCATTTAAAATTTTT
GATGACCTGCTGCGACGCTTTTTTTCTGGCAAGATAGTCTTGTAAATGCGGGCCAAGATCTGCACACTGG
TATTTCGGTTTTTGGGGCCGCGGGCGGCGACGGGGCCCGTGCGTCCCAGCGCACATGTTCGGCGAGGCGG
GGCCTGCGAGCGCGGCCACCGAGAATCGGACGGGGGTAGTCTCAAGCTGGCCGGCCTGCTCTGGTGCCTG
GCCTCGCGCCGCCGTGTATCGCCCCGCCCTGGGCGGCAAGGCTGGCCCGGTCGGCACCAGTTGCGTGAGC
GGAAAGATGGCCGCTTCCCGGCCCTGCTGCAGGGAGCTCAAAATGGAGGACGCGGCGCTCGGGAGAGCGG
GCGGGTGAGTCACCCACACAAAGGAAAAGGGCCTTTCCGTCCTCAGCCGTCGCTTCATGTGACTCCACGG
AGTACCGGGCGCCGTCCAGGCACCTCGATTAGTTCTCGAGCTTTTGGAGTACGTCGTCTTTAGGTTGGGG
GGAGGGGTTTTATGCGATGGAGTTTCCCCACACTGAGTGGGTGGAGACTGAAGTTAGGCCAGCTTGGCAC
TTGATGTAATTCTCCTTGGAATTTGCCCTTTTTGAGTTTGGATCTTGGTTCATTCTCAAGCCTCAGACAG
TGGTTCAAAGTTTTTTTCTTCCATTTCAGGTGTCGTGAGGCTAGCATCGATTGATCAACAAGTTTGTACA
AAAAAGTTGGCATGGCGCCACCCGCGGCGCCTGGCCGGGACCGTGTGGGCCGTGAGGATGAGGACGGCTG
GGAGACGCGAGGGGACCGCAAGGCCCGGAAGCCCCTGGTGGAGAAGAAGCGGCGCGCGCGGATCAACGAG
AGCCTGCAGGAGCTGCGGCTGCTGCTGGCGGGCGCCGAGGTGCAGGCCAAGCTGGAGAACGCCGAAGTGC
TGGAGCTGACGGTGCGGCGGGTCCAGGGTGTGCTGCGGGGCCGGGCGCGCGAGCGCGAGCAGCTGCAGGC
GGAAGCGAGCGAGCGCTTCGCTGCCGGCTACATCCAGTGCATGCACGAGGTGCACACGTTCGTGTCCACG
TGCCAGGCCATCGACGCTACCGTCGCTGCCGAGCTCCTGAACCATCTGCTCGAGTCCATGCCGCTGCGTG
AGGGCAGCAGCTTCCAGGATCTGCTGGGGGACGCCCTGGCGGGGCCACCTAGAGCCCCTGGACGGAGTGG
CTGGCCTGCGGGGGGCGCTCCGGGATCCCCAATACCCAGCCCCCCGGGTCCTGGGGACGACCTGTGCTCC
GACCTGGAGGAGGCCCCTGAGGCTGAACTGAGTCAGGCTCCTGCTGAGGGGCCCGACTTGGTGCCCGCAG
CCCTGGGCAGCCTGACCACAGCCCAAATTGCCCGGAGTGTCTGGAGGCCTTGGTGCCCAACTTTCTTGTA
CAAAGTGGTTGATATCGGTAAGCCTATCCCTAACCCTCTCCTCGGTCTCGATTCTACGTAGTAATGAACT
AGTCCGTAACTTGAAAGTATTTCGATTTCTTGGCTTTATATATCTTGTGGAAAGGACGATTCGGACAGGT
CCCAAGAGCTAGCACGCGTTAAGTCGACAATCAACCTCTGGATTACAAAATTTGTGAAAGATTGACTGGT
ATTCTTAACTATGTTGCTCCTTTTACGCTATGTGGATACGCTGCTTTAATGCCTTTGTATCATGCTATTG
CTTCCCGTATGGCTTTCATTTTCTCCTCCTTGTATAAATCCTGGTTGCTGTCTCTTTATGAGGAGTTGTG
GCCCGTTGTCAGGCAACGTGGCGTGGTGTGCACTGTGTTTGCTGACGCAACCCCCACTGGTTGGGGCATT
GCCACCACCTGTCAGCTCCTTTCCGGGACTTTCGCTTTCCCCCTCCCTATTGCCACGGCGGAACTCATCG
CCGCCTGCCTTGCCCGCTGCTGGACAGGGGCTCGGCTGTTGGGCACTGACAATTCCGTGGTGTTGTCGGG
GAAATCATCGTCCTTTCCTTGGCTGCTCGCCTGTGTTGCCACCTGGATTCTGCGCGGGACGTCCTTCTGC
TACGTCCCTTCGGCCCTCAATCCAGCGGACCTTCCTTCCCGCGGCCTGCTGCCGGCTCTGCGGCCTCTTC
CGCGTCTTCGCCTTCGCCCTCAGACGAGTCGGATCTCCCTTTGGGCCGCCTCCCCGCGTCGACTTTAAGA
CCAATGACTTACAAGGCAGCTGTAGATCTTAGCCACTTTTTAAAAGAAAAGGGGGGACTGGAAGGGCTAA
TTCACTCCCAACGAAGACAAGATCTGCTTTTTGCTTGTACTGGGTCTCTCTGGTTAGACCAGATCTGAGC
CTGGGAGCTCTCTGGCTAACTAGGGAACCCACTGCTTAAGCCTCAATAAAGCTTGCCTTGAGTGCTTCAA
GTAGTGTGTGCCCGTCTGTTGTGTGACTCTGGTAACTAGAGATCCCTCAGACCCTTTTAGTCAGTGTGGA
AAATCTCTAGCAGTACGTATAGTAGTTCATGTCATCTTATTATTCAGTATTTATAACTTGCAAAGAAATG
AATATCAGAGAGTGAGAGGAACTTGTTTATTGCAGCTTATAATGGTTACAAATAAAGCAATAGCATCACA
AATTTCACAAATAAAGCATTTTTTTCACTGCATTCTAGTTGTGGTTTGTCCAAACTCATCAATGTATCTT
ATCATGTCTGGCTCTAGCTATCCCGCCCCTAACTCCGCCCATCCCGCCCCTAACTCCGCCCAGTTCCGCC
CATTCTCCGCCCCATGGCTGACTAATTTTTTTTATTTATGCAGAGGCCGAGGCCGCCTCGGCCTCTGAGC
TATTCCAGAAGTAGTGAGGAGGCTTTTTTGGAGGCCTAGGGACGTACCCAATTCGCCCTATAGTGAGTCG
TATTACGCGCGCTCACTGGCCGTCGTTTTACAACGTCGTGACTGGGAAAACCCTGGCGTTACCCAACTTA
ATCGCCTTGCAGCACATCCCCCTTTCGCCAGCTGGCGTAATAGCGAAGAGGCCCGCACCGATCGCCCTTC
CCAACAGTTGCGCAGCCTGAATGGCGAATGGG
[124 nt withheld, positions 6473-6596]
C
[91 nt withheld, positions 6598-6688]
A
[49 nt withheld, positions 6690-6738]
CCTTTGACGTTGGAGTCCACGTTCTTT
[37 nt withheld, positions 6766-6802]
ACCCTATCTCGGTCTATTCTTTTGATTTATAAGGGATTTTGCCGATTTCGGCCTATTGGTTAAAAAATGA
GCTGATTTAACAAAAATTTAACGCGAATTTTAACAAAATATTAACGCTTACAATTTAGGTGGCACTTTTC
GGGGAAATGTGCGCGGAACCCCTATTTGTTTATTTTTCTAAATACATTCAAATATGTATCCGCTCATGAG
ACAATAACCCTGATAAATGCTTCAATAATATTGAAAAAGGAAGAGTATGAGTATTCAACATTTCCGTGTC
GCCCTTATTCCCTTTTTTGCGGCATTTTGCCTTCCTGTTTTTGCTCACCCAGAAACGCTGGTGAAAGTAA
AAGATGCTGAAGATCAGTTGGGTGCACGAGTGGGTTACATCGAACTGGATCTCAACAGCGGTAAGATCCT
TGAGAGTTTTCGCCCCGAAGAACGTTTTCCAATGATGAGCACTTTTAAAGTTCTGCTATGTGGCGCGGTA
TTATCCCGTATTGACGCCGGGCAAGAGCAACTCGGTCGCCGCATACACTATTCTCAGAATGACTTGGTTG
AGTACTCACCAGTCACAGAAAAGCATCTTACGGATGGCATGACAGTAAGAGAATTATGCAGTGCTGCCAT
AACCATGAGTGATAACACTGCGGCCAACTTACTTCTGACAACGATCGGAGGACCGAAGGAGCTAACCGCT
TTTTTGCACAACATGGGGGATCATGTAACTCGCCTTGATCGTTGGGAACCGGAGCTGAATGAAGCCATAC
CAAACGACGAGCGTGACACCACGATGCCTGTAGCAATGGCAACAACGTTGCGCAAACTATTAACTGGCGA
ACTACTTACTCTAGCTTCCCGGCAACAATTAATAGACTGGATGGAGGCGGATAAAGTTGCAGGACCACTT
CTGCGCTCGGCCCTTCCGGCTGGCTGGTTTATTGCTGATAAATCTGGAGCCGGTGAGCGTGGGTCTCGCG
GTATCATTGCAGCACTGGGGCCAGATGGTAAGCCCTCCCGTATCGTAGTTATCTACACGACGGGGAGTCA
GGCAACTATGGATGAACGAAATAGACAGATCGCTGAGATAGGTGCCTCACTGATTAAGCATTGGTAACTG
TCAGACCAAGTTTACTCATATATACTTTAGATTGATTTAAAACTTCATTTTTAATTTAAAAGGATCTAGG
TGAAGATCCTTTTTGATAATCTCATGACCAAAATCCCTTAACGTGAGTTTTCGTTCCACTGAGCGTCAGA
CCCCGTAGAAAAGATCAAAGGATCTTCTTGAGATCCTTTTTTTCTGCGCGTAATCTGCTGCTTGCAAACA
AAAAAACCACCGCTACCAGCGGTGGTTTGTTTGCCGGATCAAGAGCTACCAACTCTTTTTCCGAAGGTAA
CTGGCTTCAGCAGAGCGCAGATACCAAATACTGTTCTTCTAGTGTAGCCGTAGTTAGGCCACCACTTCAA
GAACTCTGTAGCACCGCCTACATACCTCGCTCTGCTAATCCTGTTACCAGTGGCTGCTGCCAGTGGCGAT
AAGTCGTGTCTTACCGGGTTGGACTCAAGACGATAGTTACCGGATAAGGCGCAGCGGTCGGGCTGAACGG
GGGGTTCGTGCACACAGCCCAGCTTGGAGCGAACGACCTACACCGAACTGAGATACCTACAGCGTGAGCT
ATGAGAAAGCGCCACGCTTCCCGAAGGGAGAAAGGCGGACAGGTATCCGGTAAGCGGCAGGGTCGGAACA
GGAGAGCGCACGAGGGAGCTTCCAGGGGGAAACGCCTGGTATCTTTATAGTCCTGTCGGGTTTCGCCACC
TCTGACTTGAGCGTCGATTTTTGTGATGCTCGTCAGGGGGGCGGAGCCTATGGAAAAACGCCAGCAACGC
GGCCTTTTTACGGTTCCTGGCCTTTTGCTGGCCTTTTGCTCACATGTTCTTTCCTGCGTTATCCCCTGAT
TCTGTGGATAACCGTATTACCGCCTTTGAGTGAGCTGATACCGCTCGCCGCAGCCGAACGACCGAGCGCA
GCGAGTCAGTGAGCGAGGAAGCGGAAGAGCGCCCAATACGCAAACCGCCTCTCCCCGCGCGTTGGCCGAT
TCATTAATGCAGCTGGCACGACAGGTTTCCCGACTGGAAAGCGGGCAGTGAGCGCAACGCAATTAATGTG
AGTTAGCTCACTCATTAGGCACCCCAGGCTTTACACTTTATGCTTCCGGCTCGTATGTTGTGTGGAATTG
TGAGCGGATAACAATTTCACACAGGAAACAGCTATGACCATGATTACGCCAAGCGCGCAATTAACCCTCA
CTAAAGGGAACAAAAGCTGGAGCTGCAAGC
Features (pLannotate 1.2.2; 34 found; start..end, strand, type, name):
      5..231     +  promoter       RSV promoter: Rous sarcoma virus enhancer/promoter
    232..412     +  LTR            5' LTR (truncated): truncated 5' long terminal repeat (LTR) from HIV-1
    459..584     +  misc_feature   HIV-1 Ψ: packaging signal of human immunodeficiency virus type 1
    568..931     +  CDS            HIV-1 gag (fragment): gag protein from human immunodeficiency virus 1; gag
   1077..1310    +  misc_feature   RRE: The Rev response element (RRE) of HIV-1 allows for Rev-dependent mRNA export from the nucleus to the cytoplasm.
   1687..1713    +  CDS            Rev (fragment): human immunodeficiency virus 1 (HIV-1) Rev protein; rev; enhances nuclear export of unspliced and incompletely spliced viral mRNAs
   1720..1743    +  promoter       SV40 promoter (fragment): SV40 early promoter
   1744..1815    +  promoter       SV40 promoter (fragment): SV40 enhancer and early promoter
   1839..1974    +  rep_origin     SV40 ori: SV40 origin of replication
   2020..2616    +  CDS            PuroR (fragment): puromycin N-acetyltransferase; pac from Streptomyces; confers resistance to puromycin
   2665..2782    +  misc_feature   cPPT/CTS: central polypurine tract and central termination sequence of HIV-1
   2847..2913    +  CDS            small t antigen (fragment): SV40 (simian virus 40) small t antigen
   2920..4098    +  promoter       EF-1α promoter: strong constitutive promoter for human elongation factor EF-1α
   4119..4136    +  protein_bind   attB1 (fragment): mutant version of attB; core recombination site for the Gateway® BP reaction BP Clonase™
   4142..4813    +  CDS            HES6: HES6_HUMAN - Also known as BHLHB41. Experimental evidence at protein level: Swiss-Prot protein existence level 1. Does not bind DNA itself but suppresses both HES1-mediated N box-dependent transcriptional repression and binding of HES1 to E box sequences. Also suppresses HES1-mediated inhibition of the heterodimer formed by ASCL1/MASH1 and TCF3/E47, allowing ASCL1 and TCF3 to up- regulate transcription in its presence. Promotes cell differentiation (By similarity). From Homo sapiens (Human).
   4816..4839    -  protein_bind   attB2: mutant version of attB; recombination site for the Gateway® BP reaction BP Clonase™
   4847..4888    +  CDS            V5 tag: epitope tag from simian virus 5
   4904..4957    +  promoter       U6 promoter (fragment): RNA polymerase III promoter for human U6 snRNA
   4999..5587    +  misc_feature   WPRE: woodchuck hepatitis virus posttranscriptional regulatory element
   5638..5657    +  misc_feature   cPPT/CTS (fragment): central polypurine tract and central termination sequence of HIV-1
   5659..5892    +  LTR            3' LTR (ΔU3): self-inactivating 3' long terminal repeat (LTR) from HIV-1
   5970..6091    +  polyA_signal   SV40 poly(A) signal: SV40 polyadenylation signal
   6131..6266    +  rep_origin     SV40 ori: SV40 origin of replication
   6287..6305    -  promoter       T7 promoter: promoter for bacteriophage T7 RNA polymerase
   6313..6468    +  CDS            lacZα (fragment): LacZα fragment of β-galactosidase; lacZ fragment
   6473..6901    +  rep_origin     f1 ori (sequence partly withheld): f1 bacteriophage origin of replication; arrow indicates direction of (+) strand synthesis
   6954..7058    +  promoter       AmpR promoter: bla
   7059..7919    +  CDS            AmpR: β-lactamase; bla; confers resistance to ampicillin, carbenicillin, and related antibiotics
   8090..8678    +  rep_origin     ori: high-copy-number ColE1/pMB1/pBR322/pUC origin of replication
   8861..8953    +  CDS            lacI (fragment): lac repressor; lacI; The lac repressor binds to the lac operator to inhibit transcription in E. coli. This inhibition can be relieved by adding lactose or isopropyl-β-D-thiogalactopyranoside (IPTG).
   8966..8987    +  protein_bind   CAP binding site: CAP binding activates transcription in the presence of cAMP. E. coli catabolite activator protein
   9002..9032    +  promoter       lac promoter: promoter for the E. coli lac operon
   9040..9056    +  protein_bind   lac operator: The lac repressor binds to the lac operator to inhibit transcription in E. coli. This inhibition can be relieved by adding lactose or isopropyl-β-D-thiogalactopyranoside (IPTG). lac repressor encoded by lacI
   9101..9119    +  promoter       T3 promoter: promoter for bacteriophage T3 RNA polymerase
