[The description below was written by a language model from this plasmid's Addgene catalogue record and pLannotate feature annotations shown in this document.]
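Description:
TFORF3422 is a lentiviral mammalian expression plasmid built on the pLX_TRC317 backbone that carries the human transcription factor HES6 as a barcoded open reading frame. It is propagated in E. coli through a high-copy ColE1/pUC-type origin with ampicillin resistance (AmpR), and the backbone also retains an f1 origin and remnants of a lac/lacZα cloning region flanked by T7 and T3 promoters. Because the LTRs can recombine in bacteria, the depositor warns of possible plasmid recombination, and a recombination-stable growth strain is recorded.

The viral portion has a third-generation, self-inactivating layout. An RSV promoter drives a truncated HIV-1 5' LTR, followed by the Ψ packaging signal, a gag fragment, the Rev response element and a cPPT/CTS, and the genome ends in a ΔU3 3' LTR with a downstream SV40 polyadenylation signal. Within the transferred region, an SV40 promoter/origin segment precedes the puromycin N-acetyltransferase gene, which allows selection of transduced cells. A separate EF-1α promoter drives the HES6 coding sequence. The ORF was introduced by Gateway cloning and sits between attB1 and attB2 sites, with a C-terminal V5 epitope tag for detection, and a WPRE downstream enhances transcript expression.

According to the record, each member of this collection carries a unique 24-bp barcode that identifies the transcription factor in pooled overexpression screens. The barcode itself is not annotated in the feature table, and a short U6 promoter fragment is annotated between the V5 tag and the WPRE. The plasmid is intended for producing lentivirus to overexpress HES6, a bHLH family protein annotated as antagonising HES1-mediated repression and promoting differentiation, alone or in pooled directed-differentiation screens.
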