Addgene plasmid #144898: TFORF3422
Purpose: Lentiviral vector for overexpressing transcription factor ORFs with unique 24-bp barcodes. Barcodes facilitate identification of transcription factors in pooled screens.
Depositing lab: Feng Zhang. Depositing organization: Broad Institute. Publication: A transcription factor atlas of directed differentiation. Joung J, Ma S, Tay T, Geiger-Schuller KR, Kirchgatterer PC, Verdine VK, Guo B, Arias-Garcia MA, Allen WE, Singh A, Kuksenko O, Abudayyeh OO, Gootenberg JS, Fu Z, Macrae RK, Buenrostro JD, Regev A, Zhang F. Cell. 2023 Jan 5;186(1):209-229.e26. doi: 10.1016/j.cell.2022.11.026. PubMed 36608654.
Backbone
  Vector backbone: pLX_TRC317
  Backbone manufacturer: Broad Institute Genetic Perturbation Platform
  Backbone size w/o insert (bp): 8264
  Vector type: Mammalian Expression, Lentiviral
  Selectable markers: Puromycin
Growth in bacteria
  Bacterial resistance: Ampicillin, 100 μg/mL
  Growth temperature: 37°C
  Growth strain: NEB Stable
  Copy number: High Copy
Gene/Insert
  Gene/Insert name: HES6
  Species: H. sapiens (human)
  Insert size (bp): 878
  Entrez Gene: HES6 (a.k.a. C-HAIRY1, HES-6, bHLHb41, bHLHc23)
  Promoter: EF1a
  Tag / fusion protein: V5 (C terminal on insert)
  Cloning method: Gateway Cloning
  Sequencing primers: 5′ GGGTGGAGACTGAAGTTAGGCCAG; 3′ CACATAGCGTAAAAGGAGCAACATAG
Resource information
  A portion of this plasmid was derived from a plasmid made by: Broad Institute Genetic Perturbation Platform
Terms and licenses: Academic/Nonprofit Terms; Industry Terms: Not Available to Industry
Depositor comments: NM_018645.5 Please test multiple small colonies in case of plasmid recombination. To make this collection available in a timely manner, a portion of this collection was not fully sequenced by Addgene. If an Addgene verified full plasmid sequence is not available, please contact us prior to placing an order to request the full sequence.
How to cite: TFORF3422 was a gift from Feng Zhang (Addgene plasmid # 144898 ; http://n2t.net/addgene:144898 ; RRID:Addgene_144898)
