>Addgene plasmid #144898 | TFORF3422 | depositor partial sequence | sequence record 286809 | Insert
ATCGATTGATCAACAAGTTTGTACAAAAAAGTTGGCATGGCGCCACCCGCGGCGCCTGGCCGGGACCGTG
TGGGCCGTGAGGATGAGGACGGCTGGGAGACGCGAGGGGACCGCAAGGCCCGGAAGCCCCTGGTGGAGAA
GAAGCGGCGCGCGCGGATCAACGAGAGCCTGCAGGAGCTGCGGCTGCTGCTGGCGGGCGCCGAGGTGCAG
GCCAAGCTGGAGAACGCCGAAGTGCTGGAGCTGACGGTGCGGCGGGTCCAGGGTGTGCTGCGGGGCCGGG
CGCGCGAGCGCGAGCAGCTGCAGGCGGAAGCGAGCGAGCGCTTCGCTGCCGGCTACATCCAGTGCATGCA
CGAGGTGCACACGTTCGTGTCCACGTGCCAGGCCATCGACGCTACCGTCGCTGCCGAGCTCCTGAACCAT
CTGCTCGAGTCCATGCCGCTGCGTGAGGGCAGCAGCTTCCAGGATCTGCTGGGGGACGCCCTGGCGGGGC
CACCTAGAGCCCCTGGACGGAGTGGCTGGCCTGCGGGGGGCGCTCCGGGATCCCCAATACCCAGCCCCCC
GGGTCCTGGGGACGACCTGTGCTCCGACCTGGAGGAGGCCCCTGAGGCTGAACTGAGTCAGGCTCCTGCT
GAGGGGCCCGACTTGGTGCCCGCAGCCCTGGGCAGCCTGACCACAGCCCAAATTGCCCGGAGTGTCTGGA
GGCCTTGGTGCCCAACTTTCTTGTACAAAGTGGTTGATATCGGTAAGCCTATCCCTAACCCTCTCCTCGG
TCTCGATTCTACGTAGTAATGAACTAGTCCGTAACTTGAAAGTATTTCGATTTCTTGGCTTTATATATCT
TGTGGAAAGGACGATTCGGACAGGTCCCAAGAGCTAGC
