>Addgene plasmid #144898 | TFORF3422 | depositor partial sequence | sequence record 286810 | Barcode
TTCGGACAGGTCCCAAGAGCTAGC
